>Addgene plasmid #243856 | pMB1a1_Blue | addgene full sequence | sequence record 492934 | Addgene NGS Result
CGTCTCAGGAGAGAGACCCCTGTTGACAATTAATCATCGGCATAGTATATCGGCATAGTATAATACGACA
AGGTGAGGAACTAAACCCAGGAGGCAGATCATGACCATGATTACGCCAAGCTATTTAGGTGACACTATAG
AATACTCAAGCTTGCATGCCTGCAGGTCGACTCTAGAGGATCCCCGGGTACCGAGCTCGAATTCGCCCTA
TAGTGAGTCGTATTACAATTCACTGGCCGTCGTTTTACAACGTCGTGACTGGGAAAACCCTGGCGTTACC
CAACTTAATCGCCTTGCAGCACATCCCCCTTTCGCCAGCTGGCGTAATAGCGAAGAGGCCCGCACCGATC
GCCCTTCCCAACAGTTGCGCAGCCTGAATGGCGAATGACGCCTGATGCGGTATTTTCTCCTTACGCATCT
GTGCGGTATTTCACACCGCATATGGTGCACTCTCAGTACAATCTGCTCTGATGCCGCATAGGGTCTCTCG
CTGTCATGAGACGAATTCTGACACGGTTATCCACAGAATCAGGGGATACTAAATACATTCAAATATGTAT
CCGCTCATGAGACAATAACCCTGATAAATGCTTCAATAATATTGAAAAAGGAAGAGTATGAGTATTCAAC
ATTTCCGTGTCGCCCTTATTCCCTTTTTTGCGGCATTTTGCCTTCCTGTTTTTGCTCACCCAGAAACGCT
GGTGAAAGTAAAAGATGCTGAAGATCAGTTGGGTGCACGAGTGGGTTACATCGAACTGGATCTCAACAGC
GGTAAGATCCTTGAGAGTTTTCGCCCCGAAGAACGTTTTCCAATGATGAGCACTTTTAAAGTTCTGCTAT
GTGGCGCGGTATTATCCCGTGTTGACGCCGGGCAAGAGCAACTCGGTCGCCGCATACACTATTCTCAGAA
TGACTTGGTTGAGTACTCACCAGTCACAGAAAAGCATCTTACGGATGGCATGACAGTAAGAGAATTATGC
AGTGCTGCCATAACCATGAGTGATAACACTGCGGCCAACTTACTTCTGACAACGATCGGAGGACCGAAGG
AGCTAACCGCTTTTTTGCACAACATGGGGGATCATGTAACTCGCCTTGATCGTTGGGAACCGGAGCTGAA
TGAAGCCATACCAAACGACGAGCGTGACACCACGATGCCTGTAGCAATGGCAACAACGTTGCGCAAACTA
TTAACTGGCGAACTACTTACTCTAGCTTCCCGGCAACAATTAATAGACTGGATGGAGGCGGATAAAGTTG
CAGGACCACTTCTGCGCTCGGCCCTTCCGGCTGGCTGGTTTATTGCTGATAAATCTGGAGCCGGTGAGCG
TGGTTCTCGCGGTATCATTGCAGCACTGGGGCCAGATGGTAAGCCCTCCCGTATCGTAGTTATCTACACG
ACGGGGAGTCAGGCAACTATGGATGAACGAAATAGACAGATCGCTGAGATAGGTGCCTCACTGATTAAGC
ATTGGTAACTGTCAGACCAAGTTTACTCATATATACTTTAGATTGATTTAAAACTTCATTTTTAATTTAA
AAGGATCTAGGTGAAGATCCTTTTTGATAATCTCATGACCAAAATCCCTTAACGTGAGTTTTCGTTCCAC
TGAGCGTCAGACCCCGTAGAAAAGATCAAAGGATCTTCTTGAGATCCTTTTTTTCTGCGCGTAATCTGCT
GCTTGCAAACAAAAAAACCACCGCTACCAGCGGTGGTTTGTTTGCCGGATCAAGAGCTACCAACTCTTTT
TCCGAAGGTAACTGGCTTCAGCAGAGCGCAGATACCAAATACTGTCCTTCTAGTGTAGCCGTAGTTAGGC
CACCACTTCAAGAACTCTGTAGCACCGCCTACATACCTCGCTCTGCTAATCCTGTTACCAGTGGCTGCTG
CCAGTGGCGATAAGTCGTGTCTTACCGGGTTGGACTCAAGACGATAGTTACCGGATAAGGCGCAGCGGTC
GGGCTGAACGGGGGGTTCGTGCACACAGCCCAGCTTGGAGCGAACGACCTACACCGAACTGAGATACCTA
CAGCGTGAGCTATGAGAAAGCGCCACGCTTCCCGAAGGGAGAAAGGCGGACAGGTATCCGGTAAGCGGCA
GGGTCGGAACAGGAGAGCGCACGAGGGAGCTTCCAGGGGGAAACGCCTGGTATCTTTATAGTCCTGTCGG
GTTTCGCCACCTCTGACTTGAGCGTCGATTTTTGTGATGCTCGTCAGGGGGGCGGAGCCTATGGAAAAAC
GCCAGCAACGCGGCCTTTTTACGGTTCCTGGCCTTTTGCTGGCCTTTTGCTCACATGTTCTTTCCTGCGT
TATCCCCTGATTCTGTGGATAACCGTATTACCGCCTTTGAGTGAGCTGATACCGCTCGCCGCAGCCGAAC
GACCGAGCGCAGCGAGTCAGTGAGCGAGGAAGCGGAAGAGCGCCTGATGCGGTATTTTCTCCTTACGCAT
CTGTGCGGTATTTCACACCGCATATGGTGCACTCTCAGTACAATCTGCTCTGATGCCGCATAGTTAAGCC
AGTATACACTCCGCTATCGCTACGTGACTGGGTCATGGCTGCGCCCCGACACCCGCCAACACCCGCTGAC
GCGCCCTGACGGGCTTGTCTGCTCCCGGCATCCGCTTACAGACAAGCTGTGACCGTTTTAACGCGAATTT
TAACAAAATATTAACGCTTACAATTTTAACGAATT
Features (pLannotate 1.2.2; 12 found; start..end, strand, type, name):
     22..69      +  promoter       EM7 promoter: synthetic bacterial promoter&nbsp
    123..141     +  promoter       SP6 promoter: promoter for bacteriophage SP6 RNA polymerase
    148..204     -  misc_feature   MCS: pUC18/19 multiple cloning site
    207..225     -  promoter       T7 promoter: promoter for bacteriophage T7 RNA polymerase
    228..385     +  CDS            lacZα (fragment): LacZα fragment of β-galactosidase; lacZ fragment
    391..481     -  misc_feature   bom (fragment): basis of mobility region from pBR322
    513..538     -  rep_origin     RSF ori (fragment): Plasmids containing the RSF 1030 origin of replication can be propagated in E. coli cells that contain additional plasmids with compatible origins.
    546..617     +  promoter       AmpR promoter: bla
    618..1478    +  CDS            AmpR: β-lactamase; bla; confers resistance to ampicillin, carbenicillin, and related antibiotics
   1649..2237    +  rep_origin     ori: high-copy-number ColE1/pMB1/pBR322/pUC origin of replication
   2423..2563    -  misc_feature   bom: basis of mobility region from pBR322
   2647..2686    +  rep_origin     M13 ori (fragment): M13 bacteriophage origin of replication; arrow indicates direction of (+) strand synthesis
