[The description below was written by a language model from this plasmid's Addgene catalogue record and pLannotate feature annotations shown in this document.]
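Description:
pMB1a1_Blue is a small (about 2.7 kb) bacterial expression vector from a GoldenBraid2.0 toolkit adapted for E. coli and related enteric bacteria. It is built on a pMB1 backbone and replicates from a ColE1/pMB1-family origin. The automated annotation labels this origin generically as high-copy, but the catalogue entry lists the plasmid as low copy. This may reflect a pBR322-like pMB1 configuration rather than the pUC variant, although the record does not explain the difference. Selection is by ampicillin, through a β-lactamase gene driven by its native bla promoter. A pBR322-type basis-of-mobility (bom) region is also present. The short matches to bom, RSF ori and M13 ori elsewhere in the table are fragments and are probably not functional elements.

The payload is a 463 bp synthetic lacZ fragment cassette installed by Golden Gate cloning. In the feature table it appears as a partial lacZα coding sequence next to a pUC18/19-type multiple cloning site that is flanked by SP6 and T7 promoters, with a synthetic EM7 bacterial promoter upstream. In GoldenBraid destination vectors, a lacZα cassette of this kind normally acts as a replaceable placeholder. Type IIS restriction-ligation swaps it for an assembled transcriptional unit, so correct clones turn from blue to white on indicator medium in an α-complementing host, which fits the "Blue" in the name. The type IIS sites themselves are not annotated, and the record does not state which enzymes or overhangs apply. The name suggests an alpha-level (α1) GoldenBraid position, but this is not confirmed in the record. The plasmid is intended as a recipient vector for modular assembly and expression of genetic parts in bacteria.
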