Addgene plasmid #243856: pMB1a1_Blue
Purpose: GoldenBraid2.0 expression vector.
Depositing lab: Christophe Herman. Depositing organization: Baylor College of Medicine. Publication: GoldenBraid2.0 E. coli: a comprehensive and characterized toolkit for enterics. Cooke MB, Welch KT, Ramirez LD, Wen AX, Marciano DC, Herman C. Synth Biol (Oxf). 2025 Aug 14;10(1):ysaf015. doi: 10.1093/synbio/ysaf015. eCollection 2025. PubMed 40927394.
Backbone
  Vector backbone: pMB1
  Vector type: Bacterial Expression
Growth in bacteria
  Bacterial resistance: Ampicillin, 100 μg/mL
  Growth temperature: 37°C
  Growth strain: DH5alpha
  Copy number: Low Copy
Gene/Insert
  Gene/Insert name: lacZ _ Fragment
  Species: Synthetic
  Insert size (bp): 463
  Cloning method: Golden Gate
Terms and licenses: Academic/Nonprofit Terms; Industry Terms: Not Available to Industry
How to cite: pMB1a1_Blue was a gift from Christophe Herman (Addgene plasmid # 243856 ; http://n2t.net/addgene:243856 ; RRID:Addgene_243856)
